>Addgene plasmid #214637 | pGL4_CRE-CMV-BC0484-luc2 | addgene full sequence | sequence record 426594 | Addgene NGS Result
GGCCTAACTGGCCGGTACCTGAGCTCGCTAGCCTCGAGGATATCAAACAAGTTTGTACAAAAAAGCAGGC
TCCCTAACTGGCCGGTACCGAGCTCTTACGCGTGCTAGCGCACCAGACAGTGACGTCAGCTGCCAGATCC
CATGGCCGTCATACTGTGACGTCTTTCAGACACCCCATTGACGTCAATGGGAGAACAGATCTGCCGCCCC
GACTAGCGCACCAGACAGTGACGTCAGCTGCCAGATCCCATGGCCGTCATACTGTGACGTCTTTCAGACA
CCCCATTGACGTCAATGGGAGAACAGATCTGCCGCCCCGACTAGCGGGGGGCTCAACTTTTCTATACAAA
GTTGCGGTACCCGGGTCGAGTAGGCGTGTACGGTGGGAGGCCTATATAAGCAGAGCTCGTTTAGTGAACC
GTCAGATCGCCTGGAGACGCCATCCACGCTGTTTTGACCTCCATAGAAGACACCGGGACCGATCCAGCCC
AACTTTGTATAATAAAGTTGAGCTAGTTGCTAAGTCTGCCGAGTAGAATTAACCCTCACTAAAGGGTAGG
TGACACTATATCATACTCAAAATCATCTAACAGCGACTTCTAAATCAATCTTACAATCCCTATAGTGAGT
CGTATTAGTAGACGCGAGTCAATGCATGTACGACAGCTTTCTTGTACAAAGTGGTTCGATATCAAGATCT
GGCCTCGGCGGCCAAGCTTGGCAATCCGGTACTGTTGGTAAAGCCACCATGGAAGATGCCAAAAACATTA
AGAAGGGCCCAGCGCCATTCTACCCACTCGAAGACGGGACCGCCGGCGAGCAGCTGCACAAAGCCATGAA
GCGCTACGCCCTGGTGCCCGGCACCATCGCCTTTACCGACGCACATATCGAGGTGGACATTACCTACGCC
GAGTACTTCGAGATGAGCGTTCGGCTGGCAGAAGCTATGAAGCGCTATGGGCTGAATACAAACCATCGGA
TCGTGGTGTGCAGCGAGAATAGCTTGCAGTTCTTCATGCCCGTGTTGGGTGCCCTGTTCATCGGTGTGGC
TGTGGCCCCAGCTAACGACATCTACAACGAGCGCGAGCTGCTGAACAGCATGGGCATCAGCCAGCCCACC
GTCGTATTCGTGAGCAAGAAAGGGCTGCAAAAGATCCTCAACGTGCAAAAGAAGCTACCGATCATACAAA
AGATCATCATCATGGATAGCAAGACCGACTACCAGGGCTTCCAAAGCATGTACACCTTCGTGACTTCCCA
TTTGCCACCCGGCTTCAACGAGTACGACTTCGTGCCCGAGAGCTTCGACCGGGACAAAACCATCGCCCTG
ATCATGAACAGTAGTGGCAGTACCGGATTGCCCAAGGGCGTAGCCCTACCGCACCGCACCGCTTGTGTCC
GATTCAGTCATGCCCGCGACCCCATCTTCGGCAACCAGATCATCCCCGACACCGCTATCCTCAGCGTGGT
GCCATTTCACCACGGCTTCGGCATGTTCACCACGCTGGGCTACTTGATCTGCGGCTTTCGGGTCGTGCTC
ATGTACCGCTTCGAGGAGGAGCTATTCTTGCGCAGCTTGCAAGACTATAAGATTCAATCTGCCCTGCTGG
TGCCCACACTATTTAGCTTCTTCGCTAAGAGCACTCTCATCGACAAGTACGACCTAAGCAACTTGCACGA
GATCGCCAGCGGCGGGGCGCCGCTCAGCAAGGAGGTAGGTGAGGCCGTGGCCAAACGCTTCCACCTACCA
GGCATCCGCCAGGGCTACGGCCTGACAGAAACAACCAGCGCCATTCTGATCACCCCCGAAGGGGACGACA
AGCCTGGCGCAGTAGGCAAGGTGGTGCCCTTCTTCGAGGCTAAGGTGGTGGACTTGGACACCGGTAAGAC
ACTGGGTGTGAACCAGCGCGGCGAGCTGTGCGTCCGTGGCCCCATGATCATGAGCGGCTACGTTAACAAC
CCCGAGGCTACAAACGCTCTCATCGACAAGGACGGCTGGCTGCACAGCGGCGACATCGCCTACTGGGACG
AGGACGAGCACTTCTTCATCGTGGACCGGCTGAAGAGCCTGATCAAATACAAGGGCTACCAGGTAGCCCC
AGCCGAACTGGAGAGCATCCTGCTGCAACACCCCAACATCTTCGACGCCGGGGTCGCCGGCCTGCCCGAC
GACGATGCCGGCGAGCTGCCCGCCGCAGTCGTCGTGCTGGAACACGGTAAAACCATGACCGAGAAGGAGA
TCGTGGACTATGTGGCCAGCCAGGTTACAACCGCCAAGAAGCTGCGCGGTGGTGTTGTGTTCGTGGACGA
GGTGCCTAAAGGACTGACCGGCAAGTTGGACGCCCGCAAGATCCGCGAGATTCTCATTAAGGCCAAGAAG
GGCGGCAAGATCGCCGTGTAATCTGCTTGCAAGAACTGGTTCAGTAGCTTAAGCCACTTTGTGATCCACC
TTAACAGCCACGGCTTCCCTCCCGAGGTGGAGGAGCAGGCCGCCGGCACCCTGCCCATGAGCTGCGCCCA
GGAGAGCGGCATGGATAGACACCCTGCTGCTTGCGCCAGCGCCAGGATCAACGTCTAACTGCAGTCTAGA
GTCGGGGCGGCCGGCCGCTTCGAGCAGACATGATAAGATACATTGATGAGTTTGGACAAACCACAACTAG
AATGCAGTGAAAAAAATGCTTTATTTGTGAAATTTGTGATGCTATTGCTTTATTTGTAACCATTATAAGC
TGCAATAAACAAGTTAACAACAACAATTGCATTCATTTTATGTTTCAGGTTCAGGGGGAGGTGTGGGAGG
TTTTTTAAAGCAAGTAAAACCTCTACAAATGTGGTAAAATCGATAAGGATCCGTTTGCGTATTGGGCGCT
CTTCCGCTGATCTGCGCAGCACCATGGCCTGAAATAACCTCTGAAAGAGGAACTTGGTTAGCTACCTTCT
GAGGCGGAAAGAACCAGCTGTGGAATGTGTGTCAGTTAGGGTGTGGAAAGTCCCCAGGCTCCCCAGCAGG
CAGAAGTATGCAAAGCATGCATCTCAATTAGTCAGCAACCAGGTGTGGAAAGTCCCCAGGCTCCCCAGCA
GGCAGAAGTATGCAAAGCATGCATCTCAATTAGTCAGCAACCATAGTCCCGCCCCTAACTCCGCCCATCC
CGCCCCTAACTCCGCCCAGTTCCGCCCATTCTCCGCCCCATGGCTGACTAATTTTTTTTATTTATGCAGA
GGCCGAGGCCGCCTCTGCCTCTGAGCTATTCCAGAAGTAGTGAGGAGGCTTTTTTGGAGGCCTAGGCTTT
TGCAAAAAGCTCGATTCTTCTGACACTAGCGCCACCATGAAGAAGCCCGAACTCACCGCTACCAGCGTTG
AAAAATTTCTCATCGAGAAGTTCGACAGTGTGAGCGACCTGATGCAGTTGTCGGAGGGCGAAGAGAGCCG
AGCCTTCAGCTTCGATGTCGGCGGACGCGGCTATGTACTGCGGGTGAATAGCTGCGCTGATGGCTTCTAC
AAAGACCGCTACGTGTACCGCCACTTCGCCAGCGCTGCACTACCCATCCCCGAAGTGTTGGACATCGGCG
AGTTCAGCGAGAGCCTGACATACTGCATCAGTAGACGCGCCCAAGGCGTTACTCTCCAAGACCTCCCCGA
AACAGAGCTGCCTGCTGTGTTACAGCCTGTCGCCGAAGCTATGGATGCTATTGCCGCCGCCGACCTCAGT
CAAACCAGCGGCTTCGGCCCATTCGGGCCCCAAGGCATCGGCCAGTACACAACCTGGCGGGATTTCATTT
GCGCCATTGCTGATCCCCATGTCTACCACTGGCAGACCGTGATGGACGACACCGTGTCCGCCAGCGTAGC
TCAAGCCCTGGACGAACTGATGCTGTGGGCCGAAGACTGTCCCGAGGTGCGCCACCTCGTCCATGCCGAC
TTCGGCAGCAACAACGTCCTGACCGACAACGGCCGCATCACCGCCGTAATCGACTGGTCCGAAGCTATGT
TCGGGGACAGTCAGTACGAGGTGGCCAACATCTTCTTCTGGCGGCCCTGGCTGGCTTGCATGGAGCAGCA
GACTCGCTACTTCGAGCGCCGGCATCCCGAGCTGGCCGGCAGCCCTCGTCTGCGAGCCTACATGCTGCGC
ATCGGCCTGGATCAGCTCTACCAGAGCCTCGTGGACGGCAACTTCGACGATGCTGCCTGGGCTCAAGGCC
GCTGCGATGCCATCGTCCGCAGCGGGGCCGGCACCGTCGGTCGCACACAAATCGCTCGCCGGAGCGCAGC
CGTATGGACCGACGGCTGCGTCGAGGTGCTGGCCGACAGCGGCAACCGCCGGCCCAGTACACGACCGCGC
GCTAAGGAGGTAGGTCGAGTTTAAACTCTAGAACCGGTCATGGCCGCAATAAAATATCTTTATTTTCATT
ACATCTGTGTGTTGGTTTTTTGTGTGTTCGAACTAGATGCTGTCGACCGATGCCCTTGAGAGCCTTCAAC
CCAGTCAGCTCCTTCCGGTGGGCGCGGGGCATGACTATCGTCGCCGCACTTATGACTGTCTTCTTTATCA
TGCAACTCGTAGGACAGGTGCCGGCAGCGCTCTTCCGCTTCCTCGCTCACTGACTCGCTGCGCTCGGTCG
TTCGGCTGCGGCGAGCGGTATCAGCTCACTCAAAGGCGGTAATACGGTTATCCACAGAATCAGGGGATAA
CGCAGGAAAGAACATGTGAGCAAAAGGCCAGCAAAAGGCCAGGAACCGTAAAAAGGCCGCGTTGCTGGCG
TTTTTCCATAGGCTCCGCCCCCCTGACGAGCATCACAAAAATCGACGCTCAAGTCAGAGGTGGCGAAACC
CGACAGGACTATAAAGATACCAGGCGTTTCCCCCTGGAAGCTCCCTCGTGCGCTCTCCTGTTCCGACCCT
GCCGCTTACCGGATACCTGTCCGCCTTTCTCCCTTCGGGAAGCGTGGCGCTTTCTCATAGCTCACGCTGT
AGGTATCTCAGTTCGGTGTAGGTCGTTCGCTCCAAGCTGGGCTGTGTGCACGAACCCCCCGTTCAGCCCG
ACCGCTGCGCCTTATCCGGTAACTATCGTCTTGAGTCCAACCCGGTAAGACACGACTTATCGCCACTGGC
AGCAGCCACTGGTAACAGGATTAGCAGAGCGAGGTATGTAGGCGGTGCTACAGAGTTCTTGAAGTGGTGG
CCTAACTACGGCTACACTAGAAGAACAGTATTTGGTATCTGCGCTCTGCTGAAGCCAGTTACCTTCGGAA
AAAGAGTTGGTAGCTCTTGATCCGGCAAACAAACCACCGCTGGTAGCGGTGGTTTTTTTGTTTGCAAGCA
GCAGATTACGCGCAGAAAAAAAGGATCTCAAGAAGATCCTTTGATCTTTTCTACGGGGTCTGACGCTCAG
TGGAACGAAAACTCACGTTAAGGGATTTTGGTCATGAGATTATCAAAAAGGATCTTCACCTAGATCCTTT
TAAATTAAAAATGAAGTTTTAAATCAATCTAAAGTATATATGAGTAAACTTGGTCTGACAGCGGCCGCAA
ATGCTAAACCACTGCAGTGGTTACCAGTGCTTGATCAGTGAGGCACCGATCTCAGCGATCTGCCTATTTC
GTTCGTCCATAGTGGCCTGACTCCCCGTCGTGTAGATCACTACGATTCGTGAGGGCTTACCATCAGGCCC
CAGCGCAGCAATGATGCCGCGAGAGCCGCGTTCACCGGCCCCCGATTTGTCAGCAATGAACCAGCCAGCA
GGGAGGGCCGAGCGAAGAAGTGGTCCTGCTACTTTGTCCGCCTCCATCCAGTCTATGAGCTGCTGTCGTG
ATGCTAGAGTAAGAAGTTCGCCAGTGAGTAGTTTCCGAAGAGTTGTGGCCATTGCTACTGGCATCGTGGT
ATCACGCTCGTCGTTCGGTATGGCTTCGTTCAACTCTGGTTCCCAGCGGTCAAGCCGGGTCACATGATCA
CCCATATTATGAAGAAATGCAGTCAGCTCCTTAGGGCCTCCGATCGTTGTCAGAAGTAAGTTGGCCGCGG
TGTTGTCGCTCATGGTAATGGCAGCACTACACAATTCTCTTACCGTCATGCCATCCGTAAGATGCTTTTC
CGTGACCGGCGAGTACTCAACCAAGTCGTTTTGTGAGTAGTGTATACGGCGACCAAGCTGCTCTTGCCCG
GCGTCTATACGGGACAACACCGCGCCACATAGCAGTACTTTGAAAGTGCTCATCATCGGGAATCGTTCTT
CGGGGCGGAAAGACTCAAGGATCTTGCCGCTATTGAGATCCAGTTCGATATAGCCCACTCTTGCACCCAG
TTGATCTTCAGCATCTTTTACTTTCACCAGCGTTTCGGGGTGTGCAAAAACAGGCAAGCAAAATGCCGCA
AAGAAGGGAATGAGTGCGACACGAAAATGTTGGATGCTCATACTCGTCCTTTTTCAATATTATTGAAGCA
TTTATCAGGGTTACTAGTACGTCTCTCAAGGATAAGTAAGTAATATTAAGGTACGGGAGGTATTGGACAG
GCCGCAATAAAATATCTTTATTTTCATTACATCTGTGTGTTGGTTTTTTGTGTGAATCGATAGTACTAAC
ATACGCTCTCCATCAAAACAAAACGAAACAAAACAAACTAGCAAAATAGGCTGTCCCCAGTGCAAGTGCA
GGTGCCAGAACATTTCTCT
Features (pLannotate 1.2.2; 23 found; start..end, strand, type, name):
     47..71      +  protein_bind   attB1: mutant version of attB; recombination site for the Gateway® BP reaction BP Clonase™
    171..193     +  promoter       CMV promoter (fragment): human cytomegalovirus (CMV) immediate early promoter
    279..301     +  promoter       CMV promoter (fragment): human cytomegalovirus (CMV) immediate early promoter
    334..354     -  protein_bind   attB4: mutant version of attB; core recombination site for the Gateway® BP reaction BP Clonase™
    370..407     +  promoter       minimal CMV promoter: human cytomegalovirus (CMV) immediate early promoter
    490..510     +  protein_bind   attB3: mutant version of attB; core recombination site for the Gateway® BP reaction BP Clonase™
    537..555     +  promoter       T3 promoter: promoter for bacteriophage T3 RNA polymerase
    619..637     -  promoter       T7 promoter: promoter for bacteriophage T7 RNA polymerase
    664..684     -  protein_bind   attB2: mutant version of attB; core recombination site for the Gateway® BP reaction BP Clonase™
    749..2401    +  CDS            luciferase: firefly luciferase synthetic luc2 version of the luciferase gene
   2405..2452    +  CDS            hCL1: non-ORF yeast peptide conferring ubiquitin-dependent degradation human codon-optimized
   2459..2575    +  CDS            hPEST: PEST degradation sequence from mouse ornithine decarboxylase human codon-optimized
   2624..2745    -  polyA_signal   SV40 poly(A) signal: SV40 polyadenylation signal
   2771..2902    -  CDS            LT_SV40 (fragment): Experimental evidence at protein level: Swiss-Prot protein existence level 1. Isoform 17kT antigen targets host RBL2 for degradation and promotes cell proliferation. Transactivates host cyclin A promoter through its J domain. From Simian virus 40 (SV40).
   2939..3296    +  promoter       SV40 promoter: SV40 enhancer and early promoter
   3327..4364    +  CDS            HygR: hygromycin B phosphotransferase confers resistance to hygromycin
   4388..4436    +  polyA_signal   poly(A) signal: synthetic polyadenylation signal
   4452..4583    +  CDS            TcR (fragment): tetracycline efflux protein; tet; confers resistance to tetracycline
   4763..5351    -  rep_origin     ori: high-copy-number ColE1/pMB1/pBR322/pUC origin of replication
   5551..6411    -  CDS            AmpR: β-lactamase confers resistance to ampicillin, carbenicillin, and related antibiotics
   6412..6453    -  promoter       AmpR promoter (fragment): bla
   6516..6564    +  polyA_signal   poly(A) signal: synthetic polyadenylation signal
   6578..6669    +  misc_feature   pause site: RNA polymerase II transcriptional pause signal from the human α2 globin gene
