[The description below was written by a language model from this plasmid's Addgene catalogue record and pLannotate feature annotations shown in this document.]
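Description:
pGL4_CRE-CMV-BC0484-luc2 is a mammalian luciferase reporter plasmid built on the pGL4 backbone and designed as a barcoded sensor of cAMP/Ca2+ signalling. It is propagated in E. coli through a high-copy ColE1/pUC-type origin with ampicillin selection (AmpR). It also carries a hygromycin phosphotransferase gene driven by the SV40 enhancer/early promoter and followed by a synthetic poly(A) signal, which would allow selection of stably transfected mammalian cells. A synthetic poly(A) signal and an RNA polymerase II pause site lie upstream of the reporter cassette. These standard pGL4 elements reduce read-through transcription from the backbone.

The synthetic insert was assembled by multi-fragment Gateway cloning, as reflected by the series of attB1, attB4, attB3 and attB2 sites. According to the record, the first segment holds six clustered cAMP response elements (CRE). The annotation software does not call these elements and instead flags only two short CMV-like fragments in that region. A minimal CMV promoter follows, so transcription depends on activation of the CRE cluster. The next segment is bracketed by opposing T3 and T7 promoter sequences and is presumably the position of barcode 0484, although the feature table does not annotate the barcode itself. Downstream is firefly luc2 fused to the hCL1 and hPEST degradation sequences, which shorten reporter half-life and sharpen the temporal response, terminated by an SV40 poly(A) signal.

Pathway activation therefore yields a transcript carrying both a unique RNA barcode and destabilised luciferase, giving a sequencing-based or luminescence readout. The associated work uses such barcoded sensors in multiplexed profiling of ERBB receptor antagonists.
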