Addgene plasmid #214637: pGL4_CRE-CMV-BC0484-luc2
Purpose: barcoded assay, cAMP/Ca2+ sensor
Depositing lab: Michael Wehr. Depositing organization: Systasy Bioscience GmbH. Publication: Protocol for identifying properties of ERBB receptor antagonists using the barcoded ERBBprofiler assay. Popovic L, Rossner MJ, Wehr MC. STAR Protoc. 2024 Apr 16;5(2):102987. doi: 10.1016/j.xpro.2024.102987. PubMed 38635397.
Backbone
  Vector backbone: pGL4
  Vector type: Mammalian Expression, Luciferase
Growth in bacteria
  Bacterial resistance: Ampicillin, 100 μg/mL
  Growth temperature: 37°C
  Growth strain: DH5alpha
  Copy number: High Copy
Gene/Insert
  Gene/Insert name: 6x clustered CRE element with barcode 0484
  Species: Synthetic
  Cloning method: Gateway Cloning
Terms and licenses: Academic/Nonprofit Terms; Industry Terms: Not Available to Industry
How to cite: pGL4_CRE-CMV-BC0484-luc2 was a gift from Michael Wehr (Addgene plasmid # 214637 ; http://n2t.net/addgene:214637 ; RRID:Addgene_214637)
